Addgene plasmid #76010: ULK4 gRNA (BRDN0001145330)
Purpose: 3rd generation lentiviral gRNA plasmid targeting human ULK4
Depositing lab: John Doench & David Root. Depositing organization: Broad Institute. Publication: Optimized sgRNA design to maximize activity and minimize off-target effects of CRISPR-Cas9. Doench JG, Fusi N, Sullender M, Hegde M, Vaimberg EW, Donovan KF, Smith I, Tothova Z, Wilen C, Orchard R, Virgin HW, Listgarten J, Root DE. Nat Biotechnol. 2016 Jan 18. doi: 10.1038/nbt.3437. PubMed 26780180.
Backbone
  Vector backbone: lentiGuide-Puro
  Backbone manufacturer: Zhang Lab (Addgene plasmid # 52963)
  Vector type: Mammalian Expression, Lentiviral, CRISPR
  Selectable markers: Puromycin
Growth in bacteria
  Bacterial resistance: Ampicillin, 100 μg/mL
  Growth temperature: 37°C
  Growth strain: DH5alpha
  Copy number: High Copy
Gene/Insert
  Gene/Insert name: ULK4 (alt names: ULK4; NM_017886.2)
  gRNA/shRNA sequence: AGAGTTCCACCACTAGCCAG
  Species: H. sapiens (human)
  Entrez Gene: ULK4 (a.k.a. FAM7C1, FLJ20574, REC01035, DKFZp434E1822)
  Promoter: hU6
  Cloning method: Unknown
  Sequencing primers: 5′ U6-F; 3′ pS2-R
Terms and licenses: Academic/Nonprofit Terms; Industry Terms: Not Available to Industry
Depositor comments: The gRNA was designed to target the following Genbank reference sequence(s): NM_017886.2. Note that this plasmid does NOT contain Cas9. It should be used in conjunction with lentiCas9-Blast (Addgene #52962) or otherwise with cell lines already expressing Cas9. Browse the full kinome gRNA library at http://www.addgene.org/pooled-library/broadgpp-human-kinome/ or visit http://www.broadinstitute.org/rnai/public/ for detailed protocols and information.
How to cite: ULK4 gRNA (BRDN0001145330) was a gift from John Doench & David Root (Addgene plasmid # 76010 ; http://n2t.net/addgene:76010 ; RRID:Addgene_76010)
