[The description below was written by a language model from this plasmid's Addgene catalogue record and pLannotate feature annotations shown in this document.]
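Description:
ULK4 gRNA (BRDN0001145330) is a third-generation lentiviral CRISPR guide plasmid built on the lentiGuide-Puro backbone and designed to target human ULK4 (reference transcript NM_017886.2). It belongs to a human kinome guide collection made with optimized sgRNA design rules. In bacteria it is maintained through a high-copy ColE1/pUC-type origin and selected with ampicillin via the β-lactamase gene. An f1 origin, an SV40 origin and remnants of a lac/T7/T3 cloning region are also annotated in the backbone.

The viral genome is transcribed from an RSV promoter fused to a truncated HIV-1 5' LTR, which makes packaging Tat-independent. It carries the Ψ packaging signal with a partial gag sequence, the Rev response element for Rev-dependent nuclear export, and a cPPT/CTS. It ends in a ΔU3 self-inactivating 3' LTR followed by an SV40 polyadenylation signal.

Between the LTRs are two expression units. A human U6 RNA polymerase III promoter drives the ULK4-specific spacer, which is joined to the Streptococcus pyogenes Cas9 guide RNA scaffold. Downstream, the EF-1α core promoter with its intron A drives puromycin N-acetyltransferase, allowing selection of transduced mammalian cells. A WPRE follows to enhance transcript expression.

The plasmid does not encode Cas9. It is meant to be used with a separate Cas9 lentivector or in cells that already express Cas9, where the guide directs cleavage at ULK4 for knockout or loss-of-function studies. The 8,323-nt annotated sequence covers the full assembled plasmid and agrees with the catalogue description.
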