Features (pLannotate 1.2.2; 29 found; start..end, strand, type, name):
     14..80      +  CDS            small t antigen (fragment): SV40 (simian virus 40) small t antigen
    106..317     +  promoter       EF-1α core promoter: core promoter for human elongation factor EF-1α
    318..1256    +  intron         EF-1α intron A: intron upstream of the start codon of human EF-1α
   1278..1877    +  CDS            PuroR (fragment): puromycin N-acetyltransferase; pac from Streptomyces; confers resistance to puromycin
   1893..2481    +  misc_feature   WPRE: woodchuck hepatitis virus posttranscriptional regulatory element
   2532..2551    +  misc_feature   cPPT/CTS (fragment): central polypurine tract and central termination sequence of HIV-1
   2553..2786    +  LTR            3' LTR (ΔU3): self-inactivating 3' long terminal repeat (LTR) from HIV-1
   2864..2985    +  polyA_signal   SV40 poly(A) signal: SV40 polyadenylation signal
   3025..3160    +  rep_origin     SV40 ori: SV40 origin of replication
   3181..3199    -  promoter       T7 promoter: promoter for bacteriophage T7 RNA polymerase
   3207..3362    +  CDS            lacZα (fragment): LacZα fragment of β-galactosidase; lacZ fragment
   3367..3795    +  rep_origin     f1 ori (sequence partly withheld): f1 bacteriophage origin of replication; arrow indicates direction of (+) strand synthesis
   3848..3952    +  promoter       AmpR promoter: bla
   3953..4813    +  CDS            AmpR: β-lactamase; bla; confers resistance to ampicillin, carbenicillin, and related antibiotics
   4984..5572    +  rep_origin     ori: high-copy-number ColE1/pMB1/pBR322/pUC origin of replication
   5755..5847    +  CDS            lacI (fragment): lac repressor; lacI; The lac repressor binds to the lac operator to inhibit transcription in E. coli. This inhibition can be relieved by adding lactose or isopropyl-β-D-thiogalactopyranoside (IPTG).
   5860..5881    +  protein_bind   CAP binding site: CAP binding activates transcription in the presence of cAMP. E. coli catabolite activator protein
   5896..5926    +  promoter       lac promoter: promoter for the E. coli lac operon
   5934..5950    +  protein_bind   lac operator: The lac repressor binds to the lac operator to inhibit transcription in E. coli. This inhibition can be relieved by adding lactose or isopropyl-β-D-thiogalactopyranoside (IPTG). lac repressor encoded by lacI
   5995..6013    +  promoter       T3 promoter: promoter for bacteriophage T3 RNA polymerase
   6041..6267    +  promoter       RSV promoter: Rous sarcoma virus enhancer/promoter
   6268..6448    +  LTR            5' LTR (truncated): truncated 5' long terminal repeat (LTR) from HIV-1
   6495..6620    +  misc_feature   HIV-1 Ψ: packaging signal of human immunodeficiency virus type 1
   6604..6967    +  CDS            HIV-1 gag (fragment): gag protein from human immunodeficiency virus 1; gag
   7113..7346    +  misc_feature   RRE: The Rev response element (RRE) of HIV-1 allows for Rev-dependent mRNA export from the nucleus to the cytoplasm.
   7723..7749    +  CDS            Rev (fragment): human immunodeficiency virus 1 (HIV-1) Rev protein; rev; enhances nuclear export of unspliced and incompletely spliced viral mRNAs
   7753..7993    +  promoter       U6 promoter: RNA polymerase III promoter for human U6 snRNA
   8023..8098    +  misc_RNA       gRNA scaffold: guide RNA scaffold for the Streptococcus pyogenes CRISPR/Cas9 system
   8154..8271    +  misc_feature   cPPT/CTS: central polypurine tract and central termination sequence of HIV-1
>Addgene plasmid #76010 | ULK4 gRNA (BRDN0001145330) | addgene full sequence | sequence record 185006 | Addgene Assembled Sequence
CCCGGGTGCAAAGATGGATAAAGTTTTAAACAGAGAGGAATCTTTGCAGCTAATGGACCTTCTAGGTCTT
GAAAGGAGTGGGAATTGGCTCCGGTGCCCGTCAGTGGGCAGAGCGCACATCGCCCACAGTCCCCGAGAAG
TTGGGGGGAGGGGTCGGCAATTGATCCGGTGCCTAGAGAAGGTGGCGCGGGGTAAACTGGGAAAGTGATG
TCGTGTACTGGCTCCGCCTTTTTCCCGAGGGTGGGGGAGAACCGTATATAAGTGCAGTAGTCGCCGTGAA
CGTTCTTTTTCGCAACGGGTTTGCCGCCAGAACACAGGTAAGTGCCGTGTGTGGTTCCCGCGGGCCTGGC
CTCTTTACGGGTTATGGCCCTTGCGTGCCTTGAATTACTTCCACCTGGCTGCAGTACGTGATTCTTGATC
CCGAGCTTCGGGTTGGAAGTGGGTGGGAGAGTTCGAGGCCTTGCGCTTAAGGAGCCCCTTCGCCTCGTGC
TTGAGTTGAGGCCTGGCCTGGGCGCTGGGGCCGCCGCGTGCGAATCTGGTGGCACCTTCGCGCCTGTCTC
GCTGCTTTCGATAAGTCTCTAGCCATTTAAAATTTTTGATGACCTGCTGCGACGCTTTTTTTCTGGCAAG
ATAGTCTTGTAAATGCGGGCCAAGATCTGCACACTGGTATTTCGGTTTTTGGGGCCGCGGGCGGCGACGG
GGCCCGTGCGTCCCAGCGCACATGTTCGGCGAGGCGGGGCCTGCGAGCGCGGCCACCGAGAATCGGACGG
GGGTAGTCTCAAGCTGGCCGGCCTGCTCTGGTGCCTGGCCTCGCGCCGCCGTGTATCGCCCCGCCCTGGG
CGGCAAGGCTGGCCCGGTCGGCACCAGTTGCGTGAGCGGAAAGATGGCCGCTTCCCGGCCCTGCTGCAGG
GAGCTCAAAATGGAGGACGCGGCGCTCGGGAGAGCGGGCGGGTGAGTCACCCACACAAAGGAAAAGGGCC
TTTCCGTCCTCAGCCGTCGCTTCATGTGACTCCACGGAGTACCGGGCGCCGTCCAGGCACCTCGATTAGT
TCTCGAGCTTTTGGAGTACGTCGTCTTTAGGTTGGGGGGAGGGGTTTTATGCGATGGAGTTTCCCCACAC
TGAGTGGGTGGAGACTGAAGTTAGGCCAGCTTGGCACTTGATGTAATTCTCCTTGGAATTTGCCCTTTTT
GAGTTTGGATCTTGGTTCATTCTCAAGCCTCAGACAGTGGTTCAAAGTTTTTTTCTTCCATTTCAGGTGT
CGTGACGTACGGCCACCATGACCGAGTACAAGCCCACGGTGCGCCTCGCCACCCGCGACGACGTCCCCAG
GGCCGTACGCACCCTCGCCGCCGCGTTCGCCGACTACCCCGCCACGCGCCACACCGTCGATCCGGACCGC
CACATCGAGCGGGTCACCGAGCTGCAAGAACTCTTCCTCACGCGCGTCGGGCTCGACATCGGCAAGGTGT
GGGTCGCGGACGACGGCGCCGCCGTGGCGGTCTGGACCACGCCGGAGAGCGTCGAAGCGGGGGCGGTGTT
CGCCGAGATCGGCCCGCGCATGGCCGAGTTGAGCGGTTCCCGGCTGGCCGCGCAGCAACAGATGGAAGGC
CTCCTGGCGCCGCACCGGCCCAAGGAGCCCGCGTGGTTCCTGGCCACCGTCGGAGTCTCGCCCGACCACC
AGGGCAAGGGTCTGGGCAGCGCCGTCGTGCTCCCCGGAGTGGAGGCGGCCGAGCGCGCCGGGGTGCCCGC
CTTCCTGGAGACCTCCGCGCCCCGCAACCTCCCCTTCTACGAGCGGCTCGGCTTCACCGTCACCGCCGAC
GTCGAGGTGCCCGAAGGACCGCGCACCTGGTGCATGACCCGCAAGCCCGGTGCCTGAACGCGTTAAGTCG
ACAATCAACCTCTGGATTACAAAATTTGTGAAAGATTGACTGGTATTCTTAACTATGTTGCTCCTTTTAC
GCTATGTGGATACGCTGCTTTAATGCCTTTGTATCATGCTATTGCTTCCCGTATGGCTTTCATTTTCTCC
TCCTTGTATAAATCCTGGTTGCTGTCTCTTTATGAGGAGTTGTGGCCCGTTGTCAGGCAACGTGGCGTGG
TGTGCACTGTGTTTGCTGACGCAACCCCCACTGGTTGGGGCATTGCCACCACCTGTCAGCTCCTTTCCGG
GACTTTCGCTTTCCCCCTCCCTATTGCCACGGCGGAACTCATCGCCGCCTGCCTTGCCCGCTGCTGGACA
GGGGCTCGGCTGTTGGGCACTGACAATTCCGTGGTGTTGTCGGGGAAATCATCGTCCTTTCCTTGGCTGC
TCGCCTGTGTTGCCACCTGGATTCTGCGCGGGACGTCCTTCTGCTACGTCCCTTCGGCCCTCAATCCAGC
GGACCTTCCTTCCCGCGGCCTGCTGCCGGCTCTGCGGCCTCTTCCGCGTCTTCGCCTTCGCCCTCAGACG
AGTCGGATCTCCCTTTGGGCCGCCTCCCCGCGTCGACTTTAAGACCAATGACTTACAAGGCAGCTGTAGA
TCTTAGCCACTTTTTAAAAGAAAAGGGGGGACTGGAAGGGCTAATTCACTCCCAACGAAGACAAGATCTG
CTTTTTGCTTGTACTGGGTCTCTCTGGTTAGACCAGATCTGAGCCTGGGAGCTCTCTGGCTAACTAGGGA
ACCCACTGCTTAAGCCTCAATAAAGCTTGCCTTGAGTGCTTCAAGTAGTGTGTGCCCGTCTGTTGTGTGA
CTCTGGTAACTAGAGATCCCTCAGACCCTTTTAGTCAGTGTGGAAAATCTCTAGCAGTACGTATAGTAGT
TCATGTCATCTTATTATTCAGTATTTATAACTTGCAAAGAAATGAATATCAGAGAGTGAGAGGAACTTGT
TTATTGCAGCTTATAATGGTTACAAATAAAGCAATAGCATCACAAATTTCACAAATAAAGCATTTTTTTC
ACTGCATTCTAGTTGTGGTTTGTCCAAACTCATCAATGTATCTTATCATGTCTGGCTCTAGCTATCCCGC
CCCTAACTCCGCCCATCCCGCCCCTAACTCCGCCCAGTTCCGCCCATTCTCCGCCCCATGGCTGACTAAT
TTTTTTTATTTATGCAGAGGCCGAGGCCGCCTCGGCCTCTGAGCTATTCCAGAAGTAGTGAGGAGGCTTT
TTTGGAGGCCTAGGGACGTACCCAATTCGCCCTATAGTGAGTCGTATTACGCGCGCTCACTGGCCGTCGT
TTTACAACGTCGTGACTGGGAAAACCCTGGCGTTACCCAACTTAATCGCCTTGCAGCACATCCCCCTTTC
GCCAGCTGGCGTAATAGCGAAGAGGCCCGCACCGATCGCCCTTCCCAACAGTTGCGCAGCCTGAATGGCG
AATGGG
[124 nt withheld, positions 3367-3490]
C
[91 nt withheld, positions 3492-3582]
A
[49 nt withheld, positions 3584-3632]
CCTTTGACGTTGGAGTCCACGTTCTTT
[37 nt withheld, positions 3660-3696]
ACCCTATCTCGGTCTATTCTTTTGATTTATAAGGGATTTTGCCGATTTCGGCCTATTGGTTAAAAAATGA
GCTGATTTAACAAAAATTTAACGCGAATTTTAACAAAATATTAACGCTTACAATTTAGGTGGCACTTTTC
GGGGAAATGTGCGCGGAACCCCTATTTGTTTATTTTTCTAAATACATTCAAATATGTATCCGCTCATGAG
ACAATAACCCTGATAAATGCTTCAATAATATTGAAAAAGGAAGAGTATGAGTATTCAACATTTCCGTGTC
GCCCTTATTCCCTTTTTTGCGGCATTTTGCCTTCCTGTTTTTGCTCACCCAGAAACGCTGGTGAAAGTAA
AAGATGCTGAAGATCAGTTGGGTGCACGAGTGGGTTACATCGAACTGGATCTCAACAGCGGTAAGATCCT
TGAGAGTTTTCGCCCCGAAGAACGTTTTCCAATGATGAGCACTTTTAAAGTTCTGCTATGTGGCGCGGTA
TTATCCCGTATTGACGCCGGGCAAGAGCAACTCGGTCGCCGCATACACTATTCTCAGAATGACTTGGTTG
AGTACTCACCAGTCACAGAAAAGCATCTTACGGATGGCATGACAGTAAGAGAATTATGCAGTGCTGCCAT
AACCATGAGTGATAACACTGCGGCCAACTTACTTCTGACAACGATCGGAGGACCGAAGGAGCTAACCGCT
TTTTTGCACAACATGGGGGATCATGTAACTCGCCTTGATCGTTGGGAACCGGAGCTGAATGAAGCCATAC
CAAACGACGAGCGTGACACCACGATGCCTGTAGCAATGGCAACAACGTTGCGCAAACTATTAACTGGCGA
ACTACTTACTCTAGCTTCCCGGCAACAATTAATAGACTGGATGGAGGCGGATAAAGTTGCAGGACCACTT
CTGCGCTCGGCCCTTCCGGCTGGCTGGTTTATTGCTGATAAATCTGGAGCCGGTGAGCGTGGGTCTCGCG
GTATCATTGCAGCACTGGGGCCAGATGGTAAGCCCTCCCGTATCGTAGTTATCTACACGACGGGGAGTCA
GGCAACTATGGATGAACGAAATAGACAGATCGCTGAGATAGGTGCCTCACTGATTAAGCATTGGTAACTG
TCAGACCAAGTTTACTCATATATACTTTAGATTGATTTAAAACTTCATTTTTAATTTAAAAGGATCTAGG
TGAAGATCCTTTTTGATAATCTCATGACCAAAATCCCTTAACGTGAGTTTTCGTTCCACTGAGCGTCAGA
CCCCGTAGAAAAGATCAAAGGATCTTCTTGAGATCCTTTTTTTCTGCGCGTAATCTGCTGCTTGCAAACA
AAAAAACCACCGCTACCAGCGGTGGTTTGTTTGCCGGATCAAGAGCTACCAACTCTTTTTCCGAAGGTAA
CTGGCTTCAGCAGAGCGCAGATACCAAATACTGTTCTTCTAGTGTAGCCGTAGTTAGGCCACCACTTCAA
GAACTCTGTAGCACCGCCTACATACCTCGCTCTGCTAATCCTGTTACCAGTGGCTGCTGCCAGTGGCGAT
AAGTCGTGTCTTACCGGGTTGGACTCAAGACGATAGTTACCGGATAAGGCGCAGCGGTCGGGCTGAACGG
GGGGTTCGTGCACACAGCCCAGCTTGGAGCGAACGACCTACACCGAACTGAGATACCTACAGCGTGAGCT
ATGAGAAAGCGCCACGCTTCCCGAAGGGAGAAAGGCGGACAGGTATCCGGTAAGCGGCAGGGTCGGAACA
GGAGAGCGCACGAGGGAGCTTCCAGGGGGAAACGCCTGGTATCTTTATAGTCCTGTCGGGTTTCGCCACC
TCTGACTTGAGCGTCGATTTTTGTGATGCTCGTCAGGGGGGCGGAGCCTATGGAAAAACGCCAGCAACGC
GGCCTTTTTACGGTTCCTGGCCTTTTGCTGGCCTTTTGCTCACATGTTCTTTCCTGCGTTATCCCCTGAT
TCTGTGGATAACCGTATTACCGCCTTTGAGTGAGCTGATACCGCTCGCCGCAGCCGAACGACCGAGCGCA
GCGAGTCAGTGAGCGAGGAAGCGGAAGAGCGCCCAATACGCAAACCGCCTCTCCCCGCGCGTTGGCCGAT
TCATTAATGCAGCTGGCACGACAGGTTTCCCGACTGGAAAGCGGGCAGTGAGCGCAACGCAATTAATGTG
AGTTAGCTCACTCATTAGGCACCCCAGGCTTTACACTTTATGCTTCCGGCTCGTATGTTGTGTGGAATTG
TGAGCGGATAACAATTTCACACAGGAAACAGCTATGACCATGATTACGCCAAGCGCGCAATTAACCCTCA
CTAAAGGGAACAAAAGCTGGAGCTGCAAGCTTAATGTAGTCTTATGCAATACTCTTGTAGTCTTGCAACA
TGGTAACGATGAGTTAGCAACATGCCTTACAAGGAGAGAAAAAGCACCGTGCATGCCGATTGGTGGAAGT
AAGGTGGTACGATCGTGCCTTATTAGGAAGGCAACAGACGGGTCTGACATGGATTGGACGAACCACTGAA
TTGCCGCATTGCAGAGATATTGTATTTAAGTGCCTAGCTCGATACATAAACGGGTCTCTCTGGTTAGACC
AGATCTGAGCCTGGGAGCTCTCTGGCTAACTAGGGAACCCACTGCTTAAGCCTCAATAAAGCTTGCCTTG
AGTGCTTCAAGTAGTGTGTGCCCGTCTGTTGTGTGACTCTGGTAACTAGAGATCCCTCAGACCCTTTTAG
TCAGTGTGGAAAATCTCTAGCAGTGGCGCCCGAACAGGGACTTGAAAGCGAAAGGGAAACCAGAGGAGCT
CTCTCGACGCAGGACTCGGCTTGCTGAAGCGCGCACGGCAAGAGGCGAGGGGCGGCGACTGGTGAGTACG
CCAAAAATTTTGACTAGCGGAGGCTAGAAGGAGAGAGATGGGTGCGAGAGCGTCAGTATTAAGCGGGGGA
GAATTAGATCGCGATGGGAAAAAATTCGGTTAAGGCCAGGGGGAAAGAAAAAATATAAATTAAAACATAT
AGTATGGGCAAGCAGGGAGCTAGAACGATTCGCAGTTAATCCTGGCCTGTTAGAAACATCAGAAGGCTGT
AGACAAATACTGGGACAGCTACAACCATCCCTTCAGACAGGATCAGAAGAACTTAGATCATTATATAATA
CAGTAGCAACCCTCTATTGTGTGCATCAAAGGATAGAGATAAAAGACACCAAGGAAGCTTTAGACAAGAT
AGAGGAAGAGCAAAACAAAAGTAAGACCACCGCACAGCAAGCGGCCGCTGATCTTCAGACCTGGAGGAGG
AGATATGAGGGACAATTGGAGAAGTGAATTATATAAATATAAAGTAGTAAAAATTGAACCATTAGGAGTA
GCACCCACCAAGGCAAAGAGAAGAGTGGTGCAGAGAGAAAAAAGAGCAGTGGGAATAGGAGCTTTGTTCC
TTGGGTTCTTGGGAGCAGCAGGAAGCACTATGGGCGCAGCGTCAATGACGCTGACGGTACAGGCCAGACA
ATTATTGTCTGGTATAGTGCAGCAGCAGAACAATTTGCTGAGGGCTATTGAGGCGCAACAGCATCTGTTG
CAACTCACAGTCTGGGGCATCAAGCAGCTCCAGGCAAGAATCCTGGCTGTGGAAAGATACCTAAAGGATC
AACAGCTCCTGGGGATTTGGGGTTGCTCTGGAAAACTCATTTGCACCACTGCTGTGCCTTGGAATGCTAG
TTGGAGTAATAAATCTCTGGAACAGATTTGGAATCACACGACCTGGATGGAGTGGGACAGAGAAATTAAC
AATTACACAAGCTTAATACACTCCTTAATTGAAGAATCGCAAAACCAGCAAGAAAAGAATGAACAAGAAT
TATTGGAATTAGATAAATGGGCAAGTTTGTGGAATTGGTTTAACATAACAAATTGGCTGTGGTATATAAA
ATTATTCATAATGATAGTAGGAGGCTTGGTAGGTTTAAGAATAGTTTTTGCTGTACTTTCTATAGTGAAT
AGAGTTAGGCAGGGATATTCACCATTATCGTTTCAGACCCACCTCCCAACCCCGAGGGGACCCAGAGAGG
GCCTATTTCCCATGATTCCTTCATATTTGCATATACGATACAAGGCTGTTAGAGAGATAATTAGAATTAA
TTTGACTGTAAACACAAAGATATTAGTACAAAATACGTGACGTAGAAAGTAATAATTTCTTGGGTAGTTT
GCAGTTTTAAAATTATGTTTTAAAATGGACTATCATATGCTTACCGTAACTTGAAAGTATTTCGATTTCT
TGGCTTTATATATCTTGTGGAAAGGACGAAACACCGAGAGTTCCACCACTAGCCAGGTTTTAGAGCTAGA
AATAGCAAGTTAAAATAAGGCTAGTCCGTTATCAACTTGAAAAAGTGGCACCGAGTCGGTGCTTTTTTAA
GCTTGGCGTAACTAGATCTTGAGACAAATGGCAGTATTCATCCACAATTTTAAAAGAAAAGGGGGGATTG
GGGGGTACAGTGCAGGGGAAAGAATAGTAGACATAATAGCAACAGACATACAAACTAAAGAATTACAAAA
ACAAATTACAAAAATTCAAAATTTTCGGGTTTATTACAGGGACAGCAGAGATCCACTTTGGCGCCGGCTC
GAGGGGG
