>Addgene plasmid #76010 | ULK4 gRNA (BRDN0001145330) | depositor partial sequence | sequence record 143470 | Target Sequence
AGAGTTCCACCACTAGCCAG
