>Addgene plasmid #76010 | ULK4 gRNA (BRDN0001145330) | addgene partial sequence | sequence record 185005 | hU6-F
TAGAAAGTAATAATTTCTTGGGTAGTTTGCAGTTTTAAAATTATGTTTTAAAATGGACTATCATATGCTT
ACCGTAACTTGAAAGTATTTCGATTTCTTGGCTTTATATATCTTGTGGAAAGGACGAAACACCGAGAGTT
CCACCACTAGCCAGGTTTTAGAGCTAGAAATAGCAAGTTAAAATAAGGCTAGTCCGTTATCAACTTGAAA
AAGTGGCACCGAGTCGGTGCTTTTTTAAGCTTGGCGTAACTAGATCTTGAGACAAATGGCAGTATTCATC
CACAATTTTAAAAGAAAAGGGGGGATTGGGGGGTACAGTGCAGGGGAAAGAATAGTAGACATAATAGCAA
CAGACATACAAACTAAAGAATTACAAAAACAAATTACAAAAATTCAAAATTTTCGGGTTTATTACAGGGA
CAGCAGAGATCCACTTTGGCGCCGGCTCGAGGGGGCCCGGGTGCAAAGATGGATAAAGTTTTAAACAGAG
AGGAATCTTTGCAGCTAATGGACCTTCTAGGTCTTGAAAGGAGTGGGAATTGGCTCCGGTGCCCGTCAGT
GGGCAGAGCG
